>Addgene plasmid #239620 | pStUbi7::FLS2XL-EGFP | addgene full sequence | sequence record 479465 | Addgene NGS Result
TTGAGATCCTTTTTTTCTGCGCGTAATCTGCTGCTTGCAAACAAAAAAACCACCGCTACCAGCGGTGGTT
TGTTTGCCGGATCAAGAGCTACCAACTCTTTTTCCGAAGGTAACTGGCTTCAGCAGAGCGCAGATACCAA
ATACTGTCCTTCTAGTGTAGCCGTAGTTAGGCCACCACTTCAAGAACTCTGTAGCACCGCCTACATACCT
CGCTCTGCTAATCCTGTTACCAGTGGCTGCTGCCAGTGGCGATAAGTCGTGTCTTACCGGGTTGGACTCA
AGACGATAGTTACCGGATAAGGCGCAGCGGTCGGGCTGAACGGGGGGTTCGTGCACACAGCCCAGCTTGG
AGCGAACGACCTACACCGAACTGAGATACCTACAGCGTGAGCTATGAGAAAGCGCCACGCTTCCCGAAGG
GAGAAAGGCGGACAGGTATCCGGTAAGCGGCAGGGTCGGAACAGGAGAGCGCACGAGGGAGCTTCCAGGG
GGAAACGCCTGGTATCTTTATAGTCCTGTCGGGTTTCGCCACCTCTGACTTGAGCGTCGATTTTTGTGAT
GCTCGTCAGGGGGGCGGAGCCTATGGAAAAACGCCAGCAACGCGGCCTTTTTACGGTTCCTGGCCTTTTG
CTGGCCTTTTGCTCACATGTTCTTTCCTGCGTTATCCCCTGATTCTGTGGATAACCGTATTACCGCCTTT
GAGTGAGCTGATACCGCTCGCCGCAGCCGAACGACCGAGCGCAGCGAGTCAGTGAGCGAGGAAGCGGAAG
AGCGCCTGATGCGGTATTTTCTCCTTACGCATCTGTGCGGTATTTCACACCGCATATGGTGCACTCTCAG
TACAATCTGCTCTGATGCCGCATAGTTAAGCCAGTATACACTCCGCTATCGCTACGTGACTGGGTCATGG
CTGCGCCCCGACACCCGCCAACACCCGCTGACGCGCCCTGACGGGCTTGTCTGCTCCCGGCATCCGCTTA
CAGACAAGCTGTGACCGTCTCCGGGAGCTGCATGTGTCAGAGGTTTTCACCGTCATCACCGAAACGCGCG
AGGCAGGGTGCCTTGATGTGGGCGCCGGCGGTCGAGTGGCGACGGCGCGGCTTGTCCGCGCCCTGGTAGA
TTGCCTGGCCGTAGGCCAGCCATTTTTGAGCGGCCAGCGGCCGCGATAGGCCGACGCGAAGCGGCGGGGC
GTAGGGAGCGCAGCGACCGAAGGGTAGGCGCTTTTTGCAGCTCTTCGGCTGTGCGCTGGCCAGACAGTTA
TGCACAGGCCAGGCGGGTTTTAAGAGTTTTAATAAGTTTTAAAGAGTTTTAGGCGGAAAAATCGCCTTTT
TTCTCTTTTATATCAGTCACTTACATGTGTGACCGGTTCCCAATGTACGGCTTTGGGTTCCCAATGTACG
GGTTCCGGTTCCCAATGTACGGCTTTGGGTTCCCAATGTACGTGCTATCCACAGGAAAGAGACCTTTTCG
ACCTTTTTCCCCTGCTAGGGCAATTTGCCCTAGCATCTGCTCCGTACATTAGGAACCGGCGGATGCTTCG
CCCTCGATCAGGTTGCGGTAGCGCATGACTAGGATCGGGCCAGCCTGCCCCGCCTCCTCCTTCAAATCGT
ACTCCGGCAGGTCATTTGACCCGATCAGCTTGCGCACGGTGAAACAGAACTTCTTGAACTCTCCGGCGCT
GCCACTGCGTTCGTAGATCGTCTTGAACAACCATCTGGCTTCTGCCTTGCCTGCGGCGCGGCGTGCCAGG
CGGTAGAGAAAACGGCCGATGCCGGGATCGATCAAAAAGTAATCGGGGTGAACCGTCAGCACGTCCGGGT
TCTTGCCTTCTGTGATCTCGCGGTACATCCAATCAGCTAGCTCGATCTCGATGTACTCCGGCCGCCCGGT
TTCGCTCTTTACGATCTTGTAGCGGCTAATCAAGGCTTCACCCTCGGATACCGTCACCAGGCGGCCGTTC
TTGGCCTTCTTCGTACGCTGCATGGCAACGTGCGTGGTGTTTAACCGAATGCAGGTTTCTACCAGGTCGT
CTTTCTGCTTTCCGCCATCGGCTCGCCGGCAGAACTTGAGTACGTCCGCAACGTGTGGACGGAACACGCG
GCCGGGCTTGTCTCCCTTCCCTTCCCGGTATCGGTTCATGGATTCGGTTAGATGGGAAACCGCCATCAGT
ACCAGGTCGTAATCCCACACACTGGCCATGCCGGCCGGCCCTGCGGAAACCTCTACGTGCCCGTCTGGAA
GCTCGTAGCGGATCACCTCGCCAGCTCGTCGGTCACGCTTCGACAGACGGAAAACGGCCACGTCCATGAT
GCTGCGACTATCGCGGGTGCCCACGTCATAGAGCATCGGAACGAAAAAATCTGGTTGCTCGTCGCCCTTG
GGCGGCTTCCTAATCGACGGCGCACCGGCTGCCGGCGGTTGCCGGGATTCTTTGCGGATTCGATCAGCGG
CCGCTTGCCACGATTCACCGGGGCGTGCTTCTGCCTCGATGCGTTGCCGCTGGGCGGCCTGCGCGGCCTT
CAACTTCTCCACCAGGTCATCACCCAGCGCCGCGCCGATTTGTACCGGGCCGGATGGTTTGCGACCGCTC
ACGCCGATTCCTCGGGCTTGGGGGTTCCAGTGCCATTGCAGGGCCGGCAGACAACCCAGCCGCTTACGCC
TGGCCAACCGCCCGTTCCTCCACACATGGGGCATTCCACGGCGTCGGTGCCTGGTTGTTCTTGATTTTCC
ATGCCGCCTCCTTTAGCCGCTAAAATTCATCTACTCATTTATTCATTTGCTCATTTACTCTGGTAGCTGC
GCGATGTATTCAGATAGCAGCTCGGTAATGGTCTTGCCTTGGCGTACCGCGTACATCTTCAGCTTGGTGT
GATCCTCCGCCGGCAACTGAAAGTTGACCCGCTTCATGGCTGGCGTGTCTGCCAGGCTGGCCAACGTTGC
AGCCTTGCTGCTGCGTGCGCTCGGACGGCCGGCACTTAGCGTGTTTGTGCTTTTGCTCATTTTCTCTTTA
CCTCATTAACTCAAATGAGTTTTGATTTAATTTCAGCGGCCAGCGCCTGGACCTCGCGGGCAGCGTCGCC
CTCGGGTTCTGATTCAAGAACGGTTGTGCCGGCGGCGGCAGTGCCTGGGTAGCTCACGCGCTGCGTGATA
CGGGACTCAAGAATGGGCAGCTCGTACCCGGCCAGCGCCTCGGCAACCTCACCGCCGATGCGCGTGCCTT
TGATCGCCCGCGACACGACAAAGGCCGCTTGTAGCCTTCCATCCGTGACCTCAATGCGCTGCTTAACCAG
CTCCACCAGGTCGGCGGTGGCCCATATGTCGTAAGGGCTTGGCTGCACCGGAATCAGCACGAAGTCGGCT
GCCTTGATCGCGGACACAGCCAAGTCCGCCGCCTGGGGCGCTCCGTCGATCACTACGAAGTCGCGCCGGC
CGATGGCCTTCACGTCGCGGTCAATCGTCGGGCGGTCGATGCCGACAACGGTTAGCGGTTGATCTTCCCG
CACGGCCGCCCAATCGCGGGCACTGCCCTGGGGATCGGAATCGACTAACAGAACATCGGCCCCGGCGAGT
TGCAGGGCGCGGGCTAGATGGGTTGCGATGGTCGTCTTGCCTGACCCGCCTTTCTGGTTAAGTACAGCGA
TAACCTTCATGCGTTCCCCTTGCGTATTTGTTTATTTACTCATCGCATCATATACGCAGCGACCGCATGA
CGCAAGCTGTTTTACTCAAATACACATCACCTTTTTAGACGGCGGCGCTCGGTTTCTTCAGCGGCCAAGC
TGGCCGGCCAGGCCGCCAGCTTGGCATCAGACAAACCGGCCAGGATTTCATGCAGCCGCACGGTTGAGAC
GTGCGCGGGCGGCTCGAACACGTACCCGGCCGCGATCATCTCCGCCTCGATCTCTTCGGTAATGAAAAAC
GGTTCGTCCTGGCCGTCCTGGTGCGGTTTCATGCTTGTTCCTCTTGGCGTTCATTCTCGGCGGCCGCCAG
GGCGTCGGCCTCGGTCAATGCGTCCTCACGGAAGGCACCGCGCCGCCTGGCCTCGGTGGGCGTCACTTCC
TCGCTGCGCTCAAGTGCGCGGTACAGGGTCGAGCGATGCACGCCAAGCAGTGCAGCCGCCTCTTTCACGG
TGCGGCCTTCCTGGTCGATCAGCTCGCGGGCGTGCGCGATCTGTGCCGGGGTGAGGGTAGGGCGGGGGCC
AAACTTCACGCCTCGGGCCTTGGCGGCCTCGCGCCCGCTCCGGGTGCGGTCGATGATTAGGGAACGCTCG
AACTCGGCAATGCCGGCGAACACGGTCAACACCATGCGGCCGGCCGGCGTGGTGGTGTCGGCCCACGGCT
CTGCCAGGCTACGCAGGCCCGCGCCGGCCTCCTGGATGCGCTCGGCAATGTCCAGTAGGTCGCGGGTGCT
GCGGGCCAGGCGGTCTAGCCTGGTCACTGTCACAACGTCGCCAGGGCGTAGGTGGTCAAGCATCCTGGCC
AGCTCCGGGCGGTCGCGCCTGGTGCCGGTGATCTTCTCGGAAAACAGCTTGGTGCAGCCGGCCGCGTGCA
GTTCGGCCCGTTGGTTGGTCAAGTCCTGGTCGTCGGTGCTGACGCGGGCATAGCCCAGCAGGCCAGCGGC
GGCGCTCTTGTTCATGGCGTAATGTCTCCGGTTCTAGTCGCAAGTATTCTACTTTATGCGACTAAAACAC
GCGACAAGAAAACGCCAGGAAAAGGGCAGGGCGGCAGCCTGTCGCGTAACTTAGGACTTGTGCGACATGT
CGTTTTCAGAAGACGGCTGCACTGAACGTCAGAAGCCGACTGCACTATAGCAGCGGAGGGGTTGGATCAA
AGTACTTTGATCCCGAGGGGAACCCTGTGGTTGGCATGCACATACAAATGGACGAACGGATAAACCTTTT
CACGCCCTTTTAAATATCCGATTATTCTAATAAACGCTCTTTTCTCTTAGGTTTACCCGCCAATATATCC
TGTCAAACACTGATAGTTTAAACTGAAGGCGGGAAACGACAATCTGATCCAAGCTCAAGCTGCTCTAGCA
TTCGCCATTCAGGCTGCGCAACTGTTGGGAAGGGCGATCGGTGCGGGCCTCTTCGCTATTACGCCAGCTG
GCGAAAGGGGGATGTGCTGCAAGGCGATTAAGTTGGGTAACGCCAGGGTTTTCCCAGTCACGACGTTGTA
AAACGACGGCCAGTGCCAAGCTTGCATGCCTGCAGGCTCTAATCACAAGTTTGTACAAAAAAGCAGGCTC
CGCGGCCGCCCCCTTCGCGCCCACCCTTCACCCCAATATTTGAAATCTCAATTTTATGATTTTTTAAATT
CACTTTATATCCAAGACAATTTCACTTCAAAAAGTTTTATTAAAATTTACATTAGTTTTGTTGATGAGGA
TGACAAGATTTGGTCATCAATTACATATACCCAAATTGAATAGTAAGCAACTTCAATGTTTTTCATAATG
ATAATGACAGACACAAAAACCCATTTATTATTCACATTGATTGAGTTTTATATGCAATATAGTAATAATA
ATAATATTTCTTATAAAGCAAGAGGTCAATTTTTTTTTAATTATACCACGTCACTAAATTATATTTGATA
ATGTAAAACAATTCAAATTTTACTTAAATATCATGAAATAAACTATTTTTATAACCAAATTACTAAATTT
TTCCAATAAAAAAAAGTCATTAAGAAGACATAAAATAAATTTGAGGTAAAGAGTGAAGTCGACTGACTTT
TTTTTTTTTTTATCATAAGAAAATAAATTATTAACTTTAACCTAATAAAACACTAATATAATTTCATGGA
ATCTAATACTTACCTCTTAGAAATAAGAAAAAGTGTTTCTAATAGACCCTCAATTTACATTAAATATTTT
CAATCAAATTTTAAATAACAAATATCAATATGAGGTCAATAACAATATCAAAATAATATGAAAAAAGAGC
AATACATAATATAAGGGACGATTTAAGTGCGATTATCAAGGTAGTATTATATCCTAATTTGCTAATATTT
GGCTCTTATATTTAAGGTCATGTTCATGATAAACTTGAAATGCGCTATATTAGAGCATATATTAAAATAA
AAAAATACCTAAAATAAAATTAAGTTATTTTTAGTATATATTTTTTTACATGACCTACATTTTTCTGGGT
TTTTCTAAAGGAGCGTGTAAGTGTCGACCTCATTCTCCTAATTTTCCCCACCACATAAAAATTAAAAAGG
AAAGGTAGCTTTTGCGTGTTGTTTTGGTACACTACACCTCATTATTACCCGTGTCCTCATATAATTGGTT
AACCCTATGAGGCGGTTTCGTCTTGAGTCGGCCATGCCATCTATAAAATGAAGCATTCTGCACCTCATTT
TTTTCATCTTCTATCTGATTTCTATTATAATTTCTCTCAATTGCCTTCAAATTTCTCTTTAAGGTTAGAA
TCTTCTCTATTTTTGGTTTTTGTATGTTTAGATTCTCGAATTAGCTAATCAGGCGCTGTTATAGCCCTTC
CTTTTGAGTCTCTCCTCGGTTGTCTTGATGGAAAAGGCCTAACATTTGAGTTTTTTTACGTCTGGTTTGA
TGGAAAAGGCCTACAATTGGCCGTTTTCCCCGTTCGTTTTGATGAAAAAGCCCCTAGTTTGAGATTTTTT
TTCTGTCGTTCGTTCTAAAGGTTTAAAATTAGAGTTTTTACATTTGTTTGATGAAAAAGGCCTTAAATTT
GAGTTTTTCCGGTTGATTTGATGAAAAAGCCCTAGAATTTGTGTTTTTCCGTCGGTTTGATTCTGAAGGC
CTAAAATTTGAGTTTCTCCGGCTGTTTTGATGAAAAAGCCCTAAATTTGAGTTTCTCCGGCTGTTTTGAT
GAAAAAGCCCTAAATTTGAAGTTTTTTCCCCGTGTTTTAGATTGTTTAGGTTTTAATTCTCGAATCAGCT
AATCAGGGAGTGTGAAAGCCCTAAATTGAAGTTTTTTTCGTTGTTCTGATTGTTGTTTTTATGAATTTGC
AGATGCAGATATTTGTGAAAACTCTCACCGGAAAGACTATCACCCTAGAGGTGGAAAGTTCTGATACAAT
CGACAACGTTAAGGCTAAGATCCAGGATAAGGAAGGGATTCCCCCGGATCAGCAAAGGCTTATCTTCGCC
GGAAAGCAGTTGGAGGACGGACGTACTCTAGCTGATTACAACATCCAGAAGGAGTCTACCCTCCATTTGG
TGCTCCGTCTACGTGGAGGTGGACTCGAGATGGAGCCCAGAAGTGTTGGTTTAAGAGTAGTGGTAGTTTG
TTCTGTTCTGGTTGTGGTGGTTATAAGCATGGATCCAAGTTTTGAAGTCGACCATCAGGCTTTGAAGGCC
TTCAAGAGTTCAGTTGCTGACGATCCCTCTGGAGTGCTTGCAGATTGGAGTGAAGCCAACCATCATTGCA
ATTGGTCTGGAATCACATGTGACCCTTCATCCAGTCGTGTCATGTCAATTATACTGATGGAGAAGCAGCT
TGCCGGCGTGATCTCGCCATTCCTTGGAAACCTTTCCAAACTCCAGGTTCTGGACTTAACTTTAAACACA
TTCACTGGGCAAATTCCACCTCAACTGGGGCTTTGCTCCCAGCTTTCAGAACTGATTCTTTACCAAAATT
CTCTTGCCGGACCAATTCCACAAGAACTAGGAATCCTAGGGAATTTACAATCATTAGATTTGGGGGCTAA
CTTTTTGGAAGGAAGCATTCCTGAAAGCATTTGTAACTGCACTGGCTTGCTGAATCTGGGCATTGATAAC
AACAATCTCAGTGGTGCCATCCCTTCCGACATTGGAAGATTAGATAATCTTCAAGTCTTCACAGGGTACA
GAAATAATTTGGTTGGTTCTATACCAGTTTCCATTGGCACGTTGGGAGCTTTGCAGGTTCTAGACCTGAG
TACAAACCATTTGTCTGGTGTTTTACCTCCAGAAATGGGGAACTTGTCAAACCTTGAAACCCTTCAGTTG
CTTGAAAATCGACTTCACGGGAAAATCCCACCTGAACTAGGGCTCTGTAGGAAGCTCACCACTCTGAATT
TGTATGGCAATCAGTTCAGTGGGGGCATTCCTTCAGAACTAGGAAACTTGGTTCATTTGAAAGCGCTGCG
GTTGTACAAAAATAGGTTAAGTTCTACAATTCCATCCTCCTTATTCCAATTGAAATCATTGGTCCACTTG
GGAATATCAGAGAATGAATTGAGTGGAACAATCCCTTTTGAAGTTGGGTCTCTGAGATCATTGCAAGCAC
TGACGCTGCAGTTAAATAAGTTCACTGGGCAAATCCCATCATCCATTACAAACTTGACAAACTTAACATA
TTTGTCTATGGACTTCAACTTCTTCACAGGTGATATTCCGTCCAACATCGGATCGCTTTATCGTTTGAAG
AACCTAACCCTAAACAATAACCTTCTCCAGGGGTCCGTTCCATCTAGTATCTCTAACTGCACACGTCTAG
TCGTCTTAGGTCTAGCTTATAATAGAATAACAGGAAGAATTCCACAAGGTTTGGGGCGGCTTGCAAATCT
TATTTTTCTATCTTTCGGGAAGAACCAAATGTCGGGCAACATTCCTGATGATCTCTTCAATTGCTCAAAT
CTGATTATTCTAGATTTGGCCAAGAACAATTTCAGTGGAGTTCTGAAACCAGGCATTGGCAAGCTCTATA
ATCTGCATATTTTTCAAGCTCACAAAAATTCCTTAGTAGGGCCTATCCCACCTGAGATTGGTAATCTAAG
CCAACTGTTCTCATTAAAACTACACTTGAATAGTTTGTCGGGCACAGTTCCTCCTGAATTATCCAAGCTT
TCCCTCCTCCAGGGTCTCTATCTGAATGACAATGCTCTAGAAGGTGCACTTCCTGAGGTAATTTTTGAAC
TAAAACAGCTTAGTGATCTTGGGTTGGGTAACAACCGGTTTGCAGGACCCATTCCACATGCTATCTCTAA
GCTTGAGTCGCTTTTGTACTTGACCCTCCATGGAAACCTGTTCAATGGATCCATTCCAACGAGCATGGGA
CACCTTTCTCGGCTGGCAACCTTGGATCTCTCTCACAATCATCTGGTCGGGTCAATTCCGGGGCCTGTCA
TTGCTGGTATGAAAAACATGCAAATATATCTCAACTTTTCACACAATTTCCTATCAGGGCCCATTCCAAA
TGAGCTTGGGAAATTGGAGATGGTGCAGATCGTGGATATGTCAAACAATAATCTATCAGGGAGCATTCCA
GCAACTCTTCAACGCTGCAAAAACTTGTTCAATATTGATCTGTCAGTGAACCAACTTTCCGGTACAATTC
CAGAGAAGGCATTTGCGGGAATGGATGTACTTACAAGCTTGAATCTTTCAAGAAATAATTTAGATGGTAG
ACTACCTGGAAGCTTAGCGATTATGAAAAATCTAAGCTCCCTGGACCTTTCTCAGAACAAGTTCAAGGGC
ATGATCCCCGAGAGTTATGCAAATATTTCCACATTGAGGCATCTGAATCTTTCTTTCAATCAACTGGAAG
GTCATGTCCCAGCGACTGGAATATTCAAAAATATAGGTGCATCTTCTCTGGTGGGAAACCCAGGTCTTTG
TGGAACCAAATTTCTCGGGTCATGCAGCAATAAGAGCCATTTAGCCGGTTCTCATCCGTTCTCCAAGAAA
GTTCTGTTGATTCTCGGGGTAGTTGGATCTCTCATTGTATTGCTGCTTCTCACATTTTCTGTTATAATCT
TCTGTCGGTACTTCAGAAAGCAAAAAACAGTTGAAAATCCAGAACCAGAGTATGCTTCAGCATTGACGCT
CAAGAGGTTCAATCAAAAGGATTTAGAAATAGCTACTGGTTTCTTTAGTGAAGAAAACATTATTGGGTCC
AGCAGTTTGAGTACCGTATACAAGGGCAGAATGGAAGATGGGAAGATTGTAGCCGTAAAGAAATTAAATT
TGCAACAGTTCTCATTGGAGTCTGACAAGTGCTTCAATAGAGAAGTGAAGACCCTGAGCCAACTCAGGCA
CAGAAACTTGGTAAAGGTACTTGGGTATGCCTGGGAAAGTGGAAAAATAAAGGCTCTTGTTCTGGAATAC
ATGGAGAAGGGGAACTTGGACAGCATTATACATGAACCAGGGGTGGATCCATCAAGGTGGACTTTATTGG
AGAGAATCAATGTTTGTATTTCCATTGCAAGGGGGCTGGTTTACTTGCATTCAGGGTATGATTTCCCCAT
CGTCCACTGTGACTTGAAGCCTTCAAATATTCTCTTGGATGGAGATTGGGAGGCCCATGTGAGTGATTTT
GGAACAGCTCGAATTCTGGGTGTTCATCTCCAGGATGGAAGCAGTGTTTGCTCATCATCAGCATTTGAAG
GCACAATTGGATACTTGGCACCAGAGTTGGCATACATGAGGGAGCTCACGACCAAAGTGGATGTGTTCAG
CTTTGGCATCATAGTGATGGAGTTCCTGACAAAAAGAAGGCCAACAGGACTGACAGCAGAGGATGGCATG
CCATTGACCTTGCGTGAGATGGTGGATATGGCCCTTGCGAGTGAATTCAAAAGGCTTCTTCAAATGATAG
ACCCTTTTCTAGCTTCATCTGCAACTGAGAAGGCGGGGGAAGTATTGGAAGAGGTCCTTAAACTGGCCTT
GTCTTGCACCTGCACAGAGCCTGAGGATCGACCTGACATGAATGAGGTGTTGTCCAGCCTTTTGAAGCTA
GGAGCAAAGGTTGCTTCATCAACAGCTACTAGTAAGGGTGGGCGCGCCGACCCAGCTTTCTTGTACAAAG
TGGTGATCATGGTGAGCAAGGGCGAGGAGCTGTTCACCGGGGTGGTGCCCATCCTGGTCGAGCTGGACGG
CGACGTAAACGGCCACAAGTTCAGCGTGTCCGGCGAGGGCGAGGGCGATGCCACCTACGGCAAGCTGACC
CTGAAGTTCATCTGCACCACCGGCAAGCTGCCCGTGCCCTGGCCCACCCTCGTGACCACCTTCACCTACG
GCGTGCAGTGCTTCAGCCGCTACCCCGACCACATGAAGCAGCACGACTTCTTCAAGTCCGCCATGCCCGA
AGGCTACGTCCAGGAGCGCACCATCTTCTTCAAGGACGACGGCAACTACAAGACCCGCGCCGAGGTGAAG
TTCGAGGGCGACACCCTGGTGAACCGCATCGAGCTGAAGGGCATCGACTTCAAGGAGGACGGCAACATCC
TGGGGCACAAGCTGGAGTACAACTACAACAGCCACAACGTCTATATCATGGCCGACAAGCAGAAGAACGG
CATCAAGGTGAACTTCAAGATCCGCCACAACATCGAGGACGGCAGCGTGCAGCTCGCCGACCACTACCAG
CAGAACACCCCCATCGGCGACGGCCCCGTGCTGCTGCCCGACAACCACTACCTGAGCACCCAGTCCGCCC
TGAGCAAAGACCCCAACGAGAAGCGCGATCACATGGTCCTGCTGGAGTTCGTGACCGCCGCCGGGATCAC
TCACGGCATGGACGAGCTGTACAAGTAAAGCGGCCCGAGCTCGAATTTCCCCGATCGTTCAAACATTTGG
CAATAAAGTTTCTTAAGATTGAATCCTGTTGCCGGTCTTGCGATGATTATCATATAATTTCTGTTGAATT
ACGTTAAGCATGTAATAATTAACATGTAATGCATGACGTTATTTATGAGATGGGTTTTTATGATTAGAGT
CCCGCAATTATACATTTAATACGCGATAGAAAACAAAATATAGCGCGCAAACTAGGATAAATTATCGCGC
GCGGTGTCATCTATGTTACTAGATCGGGAATTGGTTCCGGAACCAATTCGTAATCATGTCATAGCTGTTT
CCTGTGTGAAATTGTTATCCGCTCACAATTCCACACAACATACGAGCCGGAAGCATAAAGTGTAAAGCCT
GGGGTGCCTAATGAGTGAGCTAACTCACATTAGGCTGAATTAGGCGCGCCTATTTCTGAATTCCCGATCT
AGTAACATAGATGACACCGCGCGCGATAATTTATCCTAGTTTGCGCGCTATATTTTGTTTTCTATCGCGT
ATTAAATGTATAATTGCGGGACTCTAATCATAAAAACCCATCTCATAAATAACGTCATGCATTACATGTT
AATTATTACATGCTTAACGTAATTCAACAGAAATTATATGATAATCATCGCAAGACCGGCAACAGGATTC
AATCTTAAGAAACTTTATTGCCAAATGTTTGAACGATCGGGGATCATCCGGGTCTGTGGCGGGAACTCCA
CGAAAATATCCGAACGCAGCAAGATATCGCGGTGCATCTCGGTCTTGCCTGGGCAGTCGCCGCCGACGCC
GTTGATGTGGACGCCGGGCCCGATCATATTGTCGCTCAGGATCGTGGCGTTGTGCTTGTCGGCCGTTGCT
GTCGTAATGATATCGGCACCTTCGACCGCCTGTTCCGCAGAGATCCCGTGGGCGAAGAACTCCAGCATGA
GATCCCCGCGCTGGAGGATCATCCAGCCGGCGTCCCGGAAAACGATTCCGAAGCCCAACCTTTCATAGAA
GGCGGCGGTGGAATCGAAATCTCGTGATGGCAGGTTGGGCGTCGCTTGGTCGGTCATTTCGAACCCCAGA
GTCCCGCTCAGAAGAACTCGTCAAGAAGGCGATAGAAGGCGATGCGCTGCGAATCGGGAGCGGCGATACC
GTAAAGCACGAGGAAGCGGTCAGCCCATTCGCCGCCAAGCTCTTCAGCAATATCACGGGTAGCCAACGCT
ATGTCCTGATAGCGGTCCGCCACACCCAGCCGGCCACAGTCGATGAATCCAGAAAAGCGGCCATTTTCCA
CCATGATATTCGGCAAGCAGGCATCGCCATGGGTCACGACGAGATCATCGCCGTCGGGCATGCGCGCCTT
GAGCCTGGCGAACAGTTCGGCTGGCGCGAGCCCCTGATGCTCTTCGTCCAGATCATCCTGATCGACAAGA
CCGGCTTCCATCCGAGTACGTGCTCGCTCGATGCGATGTTTCGCTTGGTGGTCGAATGGGCAGGTAGCCG
GATCAAGCGTATGCAGCCGCCGCATTGCATCAGCCATGATGGATACTTTCTCGGCAGGAGCAAGGTGAGA
TGACAGGAGATCCTGCCCCGGCACTTCGCCCAATAGCAGCCAGTCCCTTCCCGCTTCAGTGACAACGTCG
AGCACAGCTGCGCAAGGAACGCCCGTCGTGGCCAGCCACGATAGCCGCGCTGCCTCGTCCTGCAGTTCAT
TCAGGGCACCGGACAGGTCGGTCTTGACAAAAAGAACCGGGCGCCCCTGCGCTGACAGCCGGAACACGGC
GGCATCAGAGCAGCCGATTGTCTGTTGTGCCCAGTCATAGCCGAATAGCCTCTCCACCCAAGCGGCCGGA
GAACCTGCGTGCAATCCATCTTGTTCAATCATGCGAAACGATCCAGATCCGGTGCAGATTATTTGGATTG
AGAGTGAATATGAGACTCTAATTGGATACCGAGGGGAATTTATGGAACGTCAGTGGAGCATTTTTGACAA
GAAATATTTGCTAGCTGATAGTGACCTTAGGCGACTTTTGAACGCGCAATAATGGTTTCTGACGTATGTG
CTTAGCTCATTAAACTCCAGAAACCCGCGGCTGAGTGGCTCCTTCAACGTTGCGGTTCTGTCAGTTCCAA
ACGTAAAACGGCTTGTCCCGCGTCATCGGCGGGGGTCATAACGTGACTCCCTTAATTCTCCGCTCATGAT
GAATTCAGAAATAAATTCAGCCTAATTCGGCGTTAATTCAGTACATTAAAAACGTCCGCAATGTGTTATT
AAGTTGTCTAAGCGTCAATTTGTTTACACCACAATATATCCTGCCACCAGCCAGCCAACAGCTCCCCGAC
CGGCAGCTCGGCACAAAATCACCACTCGATACAGGCAGCCCATCAGTCCGGGACGGCGTCAGCGGGAGAG
CCGTTGTAAGGCGGCAGACTTTGCTCATGTTACCGATGCTATTCGGAAGAACGGCAACTAAGCTGCCGGG
TTTGAAACACGGATGATCTCGCGGAGGGTAGCATGTTGATTGTAACGATGACAGAGCGTTGCTGCCTGTG
ATCAATTCGGGCACGAACCCAGTGGACATAAGCCTGTTCGGTTCGTAAGCTGTAATGCAAGTAGCGTATG
CGCTCACGCAACTGGTCCAGAACCTTGACCGAACGCAGCGGTGGTAACGGCGCAGTGGCGGTTTTCATGG
CTTGTTATGACTGTTTTTTTGGGGTACAGTCTATGCCTCGGGCATCCAAGCAGCAAGCGCGTTACGCCGT
GGGTCGATGTTTGATGTTATGGAGCAGCAACGATGTTACGCAGCAGGGCAGTCGCCCTAAAACAAAGTTA
AACATCATGGGGGAAGCGGTGATCGCCGAAGTATCGACTCAACTATCAGAGGTAGTTGGCGTCATCGAGC
GCCATCTCGAACCGACGTTGCTGGCCGTACATTTGTACGGCTCCGCAGTGGATGGCGGCCTGAAGCCACA
CAGTGATATTGATTTGCTGGTTACGGTGACCGTAAGGCTTGATGAAACAACGCGGCGAGCTTTGATCAAC
GACCTTTTGGAAACTTCGGCTTCCCCTGGAGAGAGCGAGATTCTCCGCGCTGTAGAAGTCACCATTGTTG
TGCACGACGACATCATTCCGTGGCGTTATCCAGCTAAGCGCGAACTGCAATTTGGAGAATGGCAGCGCAA
TGACATTCTTGCAGGTATCTTCGAGCCAGCCACGATCGACATTGATCTGGCTATCTTGCTGACAAAAGCA
AGAGAACATAGCGTTGCCTTGGTAGGTCCAGCGGCGGAGGAACTCTTTGATCCGGTTCCTGAACAGGATC
TATTTGAGGCGCTAAATGAAACCTTAACGCTATGGAACTCGCCGCCCGACTGGGCTGGCGATGAGCGAAA
TGTAGTGCTTACGTTGTCCCGCATTTGGTACAGCGCAGTAACCGGCAAAATCGCGCCGAAGGATGTCGCT
GCCGACTGGGCAATGGAGCGCCTGCCGGCCCAGTATCAGCCCGTCATACTTGAAGCTAGACAGGCTTATC
TTGGACAAGAAGAAGATCGCTTGGCCTCGCGCGCAGATCAGTTGGAAGAATTTGTCCACTACGTGAAAGG
CGAGATCACCAAGGTAGTCGGCAAATAATGTCTAGCTAGAAATTCGTTCAAGCCGACGCCGCTTCGCGGC
GCGGCTTAACTCAAGCGTTAGATGCACTAAGCACATAATTGCTCACAGCCAAACTATCAGGTCAAGTCTG
CTTTTATTATTTTTAAGCGTGCATAATAAGCCCTACACAAATTGGGAGATATATCATGCATGACCAAAAT
CCCTTAACGTGAGTTTTCGTTCCACTGAGCGTCAGACCCCGTAGAAAAGATCAAAGGATCTTC
Features (pLannotate 1.2.2; 28 found; start..end, strand, type, name):
      1..589     +  rep_origin     ori: high-copy-number ColE1/pMB1/pBR322/pUC origin of replication
    775..915     -  misc_feature   bom: basis of mobility region from pBR322
   1017..1056    -  CDS            rop (fragment): Rop protein, which maintains plasmids at low copy number; rop
   1259..1453    -  rep_origin     pVS1 oriV: origin of replication for the Pseudomonas plasmid pVS1 (Heeb et al., 2000)
   1519..2592    -  CDS            pVS1 RepA: replication protein from the Pseudomonas plasmid pVS1 (Heeb et al., 2000)
   3021..3650    -  CDS            pVS1 StaA: stability protein from the Pseudomonas plasmid pVS1 (Heeb et al., 2000)
   4210..4611    -  CDS            Y4CG_SINFN (fragment): Protein inferred from homology: Swiss-Prot protein existence level 3. From Sinorhizobium fredii (strain NBRC 101917 / NGR234).
   4951..4975    -  misc_feature   RB T-DNA repeat: right border repeat from nopaline C58 T-DNA
   5041..5195    -  CDS            lacZα (fragment): LacZα fragment of β-galactosidase; lacZ fragment
   5198..5216    -  misc_feature   MCS (fragment): pUC18/19 multiple cloning site
   5225..5249    +  protein_bind   attB1: mutant version of attB; recombination site for the Gateway® BP reaction BP Clonase™
   7003..7230    +  CDS            UBIQ_AVESA: Experimental evidence at protein level: Swiss-Prot protein existence level 1. Ubiquitin exists either covalently attached to another protein, or free (unanchored). When covalently bound, it is conjugated to target proteins via an isopeptide bond either as a monomer (monoubiquitin), a polymer linked via different Lys residues of the ubiquitin (polyubiquitin chains) or a linear polymer linked via the initiator Met of the ubiquitin (linear polyubiquitin chains). Polyubiquitin chains, when attached to a target protein, have different functions depending on the Lys residue of the ubiquitin that is
   9535..10728   +  CDS            FLS2 (fragment): FLS2_ARATH - Experimental evidence at protein level: Swiss-Prot protein existence level 1. Constitutes the pattern-recognition receptor (PPR) that determines the specific perception of flagellin (flg22), a potent elicitor of the defense response to pathogen-associated molecular patterns (PAMPs). Flagellin-binding to the receptor is the first step to initiate the innate immune MAP kinase signaling cascade (MEKK1, MKK4/MKK5 and MPK3/MPK6), resulting in enhanced resistance against pathogens. Binding to the effector AvrPto1 or to the phosphatase hopD2 from Pseudomonas syringae blocks the downstrea
  10760..10784   -  protein_bind   attB2: mutant version of attB; recombination site for the Gateway® BP reaction BP Clonase™
  10789..11508   +  CDS            EGFP: the original enhanced GFP (Yang et al., 1996) mammalian codon-optimized
  11533..11785   +  terminator     NOS terminator: nopaline synthase terminator and poly(A) signal
  11840..11862   -  protein_bind   lac operator (fragment): The lac repressor binds to the lac operator to inhibit transcription in E. coli. This inhibition can be relieved by adding lactose or isopropyl-β-D-thiogalactopyranoside (IPTG). lac repressor encoded by lacI
  11866..11896   -  promoter       lac promoter: promoter for the E. coli lac operon
  11911..11932   -  protein_bind   CAP binding site: CAP binding activates transcription in the presence of cAMP. E. coli catabolite activator protein
  11966..12218   -  terminator     NOS terminator: nopaline synthase terminator and poly(A) signal
  12225..12431   -  CDS            ocd (fragment): OCD_AGRFC - Experimental evidence at protein level: Swiss-Prot protein existence level 1. Catalyzes the conversion of L-ornithine into L-proline with release of ammonia. Is involved in the utilization of nopaline, a catabolic pathway that proceeds through L-arginine and L-ornithine to L-proline. Nopaline is a predominant opine in plant cells transformed with Ti plasmid pTiC58. From Agrobacterium fabrum (strain C58 / ATCC 33970) (Agrobacterium tumefaciens (strain C58)).
  12438..12587   -  CDS            ble (fragment): BLE_KLEPN - Experimental evidence at protein level: Swiss-Prot protein existence level 1. Binding protein with a strong affinity to the bleomycin family of antibiotics. Binds to CL990; an antimitotic-antibiotic compound. From Klebsiella pneumoniae.
  12608..13402   -  CDS            NeoR/KanR: aminoglycoside phosphotransferase from Tn5; aph(3')-II (or nptII); confers resistance to neomycin, kanamycin, and G418 (Geneticin®)
  13423..13606   -  promoter       NOS promoter: nopaline synthase promoter NOS promoter
  13812..13836   -  misc_feature   LB T-DNA repeat: left border repeat from nopaline C58 T-DNA
  14095..14118   +  promoter       Pc promoter (fragment): intI1 (promoter lies within the coding sequence); class 1 integron promoter
  14294..14350   +  CDS            GmR (fragment): gentamycin acetyltransferase; aacC1; confers resistance to gentamycin
  14361..15148   +  CDS            SmR (fragment): aminoglycoside adenylyltransferase (Murphy, 1985); aadA; confers resistance to spectinomycin and streptomycin
