[The description below was written by a language model from this plasmid's Addgene catalogue record and pLannotate feature annotations shown in this document.]
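Description:
pStUbi7::FLS2XL-EGFP is a 15.4 kb plant expression binary vector built on pGWB404, a Gateway-series T-DNA backbone, and intended for Agrobacterium-mediated delivery into plants. It carries a ColE1/pBR322-type origin with the bom mobilisation region for propagation in E. coli (recorded as low copy) and the pVS1 oriV, RepA and StaA functions that allow stable replication in Agrobacterium. Bacterial selection is by spectinomycin through an aadA (SmR) gene located outside the T-DNA borders.

Between the nopaline-type right and left border repeats lie two plant cassettes. The payload is FLS2XL, a roughly 3.5 kb flagellin-sensing pattern recognition receptor gene from Vitis riparia. The annotation tool recognises only its C-terminal portion, by homology to Arabidopsis FLS2. Expression is driven by the potato StUbi7 promoter, which was added to the backbone together with a ubiquitin monomer; the feature table shows this as a ubiquitin coding sequence just upstream of the receptor. Such a monomer is generally translated with the downstream protein and cleaved off, which tends to boost expression, although the record does not describe this. The promoter and insert sit between attB1 and attB2 sites, although the record lists XhoI/SpeI restriction cloning for the insert. Downstream of attB2, the receptor is fused at its C terminus to backbone-encoded EGFP, followed by a NOS terminator. The second cassette is nptII under the NOS promoter and terminator, giving kanamycin-type selection of transformed plant tissue.

The construct is intended to express the tagged grapevine receptor in planta. The associated work concerns introducing pattern recognition receptors into potato to enhance resistance to Ralstonia solanacearum.
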