Addgene plasmid #239620: pStUbi7::FLS2XL-EGFP
Purpose: Express FLS2XL in planta under potato StUbi7 promoter
Depositing lab: Gitta Coaker. Depositing organization: University of California, Davis. Publication: Introducing Pattern Recognition Receptors in Potato Confers Enhanced Resistance to Ralstonia solanacearum but Not a Vector Borne Pathogen. Li T, Meira FS, Jarquin Bolanos E, Guel B, Padilla CS, Mandadi KK, Thomson JG, Ranf S, Coaker G. Plant Biotechnol J. 2025 Dec;23(12):5616-5618. doi: 10.1111/pbi.70268. Epub 2025 Aug 19. PubMed 41319050.
Backbone
  Vector backbone: pGWB404
  Total vector size (bp): 15393
  Modifications to backbone: Added potato StUbi7 promoter and monomer
  Vector type: Plant Expression
  Selectable markers: nptII
Growth in bacteria
  Bacterial resistance: Spectinomycin, 50 μg/mL
  Growth temperature: 37°C
  Growth strain: DH5alpha
  Copy number: Low Copy
Gene/Insert
  Gene/Insert name: FLS2XL
  Species: Vitis riparia
  Insert size (bp): 3496
  GenBank ID: PQ283347
  Promoter: StUbi7
  Tag / fusion protein: EGFP (C terminal on backbone)
  Cloning method: Restriction Enzyme; 5′ cloning site Xho1 (unknown if destroyed); 3′ cloning site Spe1 (unknown if destroyed)
  Sequencing primers: 5′ CAGATATTTGTGAAAACTCTCA
Resource information
  A portion of this plasmid was derived from a plasmid made by: Georg Felix
Terms and licenses: Academic/Nonprofit Terms; Industry Terms: Not Available to Industry
How to cite: pStUbi7::FLS2XL-EGFP was a gift from Gitta Coaker (Addgene plasmid # 239620 ; http://n2t.net/addgene:239620 ; RRID:Addgene_239620)
